Addgene plasmid #142086: TFORF2454
Purpose: Lentiviral vector for overexpressing transcription factor ORFs with unique 24-bp barcodes. Barcodes facilitate identification of transcription factors in pooled screens.
Depositing lab: Feng Zhang. Depositing organization: Broad Institute. Publication: A transcription factor atlas of directed differentiation. Joung J, Ma S, Tay T, Geiger-Schuller KR, Kirchgatterer PC, Verdine VK, Guo B, Arias-Garcia MA, Allen WE, Singh A, Kuksenko O, Abudayyeh OO, Gootenberg JS, Fu Z, Macrae RK, Buenrostro JD, Regev A, Zhang F. Cell. 2023 Jan 5;186(1):209-229.e26. doi: 10.1016/j.cell.2022.11.026. PubMed 36608654.
Backbone
  Vector backbone: pLX_TRC317
  Backbone manufacturer: Broad Institute Genetic Perturbation Platform
  Backbone size w/o insert (bp): 8264
  Vector type: Mammalian Expression, Lentiviral
  Selectable markers: Puromycin
Growth in bacteria
  Bacterial resistance: Ampicillin, 100 μg/mL
  Growth temperature: 37°C
  Growth strain: NEB Stable
  Copy number: High Copy
Gene/Insert
  Gene/Insert name: IRF3
  Species: H. sapiens (human)
  Insert size (bp): 947
  Entrez Gene: IRF3 (a.k.a. IIAE7)
  Promoter: EF1a
  Cloning method: Unknown
  Sequencing primers: 5′ GGGTGGAGACTGAAGTTAGGCCAG; 3′ CACATAGCGTAAAAGGAGCAACATAG
Terms and licenses: Academic/Nonprofit Terms; Industry Terms: Not Available to Industry
Depositor comments: NM_001197125,NM_001197126,ENST00000377135,ENST00000593922,ENST00000599144,ENST00000598808 . The transcription factor ORF portion of this plasmid was synthesized by Genewiz. Please test multiple small colonies in case of plasmid recombination. To make this collection available in a timely manner, a portion of this collection was not fully sequenced by Addgene. If an Addgene verified full plasmid sequence is not available, please contact us prior to placing an order to request the full sequence.
How to cite: TFORF2454 was a gift from Feng Zhang (Addgene plasmid # 142086 ; http://n2t.net/addgene:142086 ; RRID:Addgene_142086)
