[The description below was written by a language model from this plasmid's Addgene catalogue record and pLannotate feature annotations shown in this document.]
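Description:
TFORF2454 is a lentiviral mammalian expression plasmid built on the pLX_TRC317 backbone and carrying a human IRF3 open reading frame. It belongs to a barcoded transcription factor ORF collection. In bacteria it is maintained through a high-copy ColE1/pUC-type origin and selected with ampicillin via the β-lactamase gene. An f1 origin and remnants of a lac/lacZα cloning region flanked by T3 and T7 promoters are also present in the backbone. The depositor notes that the plasmid can recombine during propagation, a common issue with LTR-containing vectors.

The viral portion has a third-generation, self-inactivating layout. An RSV promoter drives a truncated HIV-1 5' LTR, followed by the Ψ packaging signal with a partial gag sequence, the Rev response element for Rev-dependent nuclear export of the genomic RNA, a cPPT/CTS element, and a ΔU3 3' LTR with a downstream SV40 polyadenylation signal. Two expression units sit between the LTRs. An SV40 early promoter drives puromycin N-acetyltransferase for selection of transduced cells, and the strong constitutive EF-1α promoter drives the IRF3 coding sequence, with a WPRE downstream to enhance transcript stability and expression. IRF3 is a key transcriptional regulator of type I interferon and interferon-stimulated genes. The insert, listed at 947 bp, matches IRF3 over only part of the reference protein, and the depositor's transcript accessions suggest that it represents a particular isoform.

Each construct in the collection carries a unique 24-bp barcode, which is not annotated in the feature table. The barcode allows the overexpressed factor to be identified by sequencing in pooled screens, such as those for directed differentiation.
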