Features (pLannotate 1.2.2; 31 found; start..end, strand, type, name):
      5..231     +  promoter       RSV promoter: Rous sarcoma virus enhancer/promoter
    232..412     +  LTR            5' LTR (truncated): truncated 5' long terminal repeat (LTR) from HIV-1
    459..584     +  misc_feature   HIV-1 Ψ: packaging signal of human immunodeficiency virus type 1
    568..931     +  CDS            HIV-1 gag (fragment): gag protein from human immunodeficiency virus 1; gag
   1077..1310    +  misc_feature   RRE: The Rev response element (RRE) of HIV-1 allows for Rev-dependent mRNA export from the nucleus to the cytoplasm.
   1687..1713    +  CDS            Rev (fragment): human immunodeficiency virus 1 (HIV-1) Rev protein; rev; enhances nuclear export of unspliced and incompletely spliced viral mRNAs
   1720..1743    +  promoter       SV40 promoter (fragment): SV40 early promoter
   1744..1815    +  promoter       SV40 promoter (fragment): SV40 enhancer and early promoter
   1839..1974    +  rep_origin     SV40 ori: SV40 origin of replication
   2020..2616    +  CDS            PuroR (fragment): puromycin N-acetyltransferase; pac from Streptomyces; confers resistance to puromycin
   2665..2782    +  misc_feature   cPPT/CTS: central polypurine tract and central termination sequence of HIV-1
   2847..2913    +  CDS            small t antigen (fragment): SV40 (simian virus 40) small t antigen
   2920..4098    +  promoter       EF-1α promoter: strong constitutive promoter for human elongation factor EF-1α
   4115..4957    +  CDS            IRF3 (fragment): IRF3_HUMAN - Experimental evidence at protein level: Swiss-Prot protein existence level 1. Key transcriptional regulator of type I interferon (IFN)- dependent immune responses which plays a critical role in the innate immune response against DNA and RNA viruses (PubMed:22394562, PubMed:25636800, PubMed:27302953). Regulates the transcription of type I IFN genes (IFN-alpha and IFN-beta) and IFN-stimulated genes (ISG) by binding to an interferon-stimulated response element (ISRE) in their promoters (PubMed:11846977, PubMed:16846591, PubMed:16979567, PubMed:20049431, PubMed:32972995). Acts as a mo
   4973..5026    +  promoter       U6 promoter (fragment): RNA polymerase III promoter for human U6 snRNA
   5068..5656    +  misc_feature   WPRE: woodchuck hepatitis virus posttranscriptional regulatory element
   5707..5726    +  misc_feature   cPPT/CTS (fragment): central polypurine tract and central termination sequence of HIV-1
   5728..5961    +  LTR            3' LTR (ΔU3): self-inactivating 3' long terminal repeat (LTR) from HIV-1
   6039..6160    +  polyA_signal   SV40 poly(A) signal: SV40 polyadenylation signal
   6200..6335    +  rep_origin     SV40 ori: SV40 origin of replication
   6356..6374    -  promoter       T7 promoter: promoter for bacteriophage T7 RNA polymerase
   6382..6537    +  CDS            lacZα (fragment): LacZα fragment of β-galactosidase; lacZ fragment
   6542..6970    +  rep_origin     f1 ori (sequence partly withheld): f1 bacteriophage origin of replication; arrow indicates direction of (+) strand synthesis
   7023..7127    +  promoter       AmpR promoter: bla
   7128..7988    +  CDS            AmpR: β-lactamase; bla; confers resistance to ampicillin, carbenicillin, and related antibiotics
   8159..8747    +  rep_origin     ori: high-copy-number ColE1/pMB1/pBR322/pUC origin of replication
   8930..9022    +  CDS            lacI (fragment): lac repressor; lacI; The lac repressor binds to the lac operator to inhibit transcription in E. coli. This inhibition can be relieved by adding lactose or isopropyl-β-D-thiogalactopyranoside (IPTG).
   9035..9056    +  protein_bind   CAP binding site: CAP binding activates transcription in the presence of cAMP. E. coli catabolite activator protein
   9071..9101    +  promoter       lac promoter: promoter for the E. coli lac operon
   9109..9125    +  protein_bind   lac operator: The lac repressor binds to the lac operator to inhibit transcription in E. coli. This inhibition can be relieved by adding lactose or isopropyl-β-D-thiogalactopyranoside (IPTG). lac repressor encoded by lacI
   9170..9188    +  promoter       T3 promoter: promoter for bacteriophage T3 RNA polymerase
>Addgene plasmid #142086 | TFORF2454 | addgene full sequence | sequence record 395702 | Addgene NGS Result
TTAATGTAGTCTTATGCAATACTCTTGTAGTCTTGCAACATGGTAACGATGAGTTAGCAACATGCCTTAC
AAGGAGAGAAAAAGCACCGTGCATGCCGATTGGTGGAAGTAAGGTGGTACGATCGTGCCTTATTAGGAAG
GCAACAGACGGGTCTGACATGGATTGGACGAACCACTGAATTGCCGCATTGCAGAGATATTGTATTTAAG
TGCCTAGCTCGATACATAAACGGGTCTCTCTGGTTAGACCAGATCTGAGCCTGGGAGCTCTCTGGCTAAC
TAGGGAACCCACTGCTTAAGCCTCAATAAAGCTTGCCTTGAGTGCTTCAAGTAGTGTGTGCCCGTCTGTT
GTGTGACTCTGGTAACTAGAGATCCCTCAGACCCTTTTAGTCAGTGTGGAAAATCTCTAGCAGTGGCGCC
CGAACAGGGACTTGAAAGCGAAAGGGAAACCAGAGGAGCTCTCTCGACGCAGGACTCGGCTTGCTGAAGC
GCGCACGGCAAGAGGCGAGGGGCGGCGACTGGTGAGTACGCCAAAAATTTTGACTAGCGGAGGCTAGAAG
GAGAGAGATGGGTGCGAGAGCGTCAGTATTAAGCGGGGGAGAATTAGATCGCGATGGGAAAAAATTCGGT
TAAGGCCAGGGGGAAAGAAAAAATATAAATTAAAACATATAGTATGGGCAAGCAGGGAGCTAGAACGATT
CGCAGTTAATCCTGGCCTGTTAGAAACATCAGAAGGCTGTAGACAAATACTGGGACAGCTACAACCATCC
CTTCAGACAGGATCAGAAGAACTTAGATCATTATATAATACAGTAGCAACCCTCTATTGTGTGCATCAAA
GGATAGAGATAAAAGACACCAAGGAAGCTTTAGACAAGATAGAGGAAGAGCAAAACAAAAGTAAGACCAC
CGCACAGCAAGCGGCCGCTGATCTTCAGACCTGGAGGAGGAGATATGAGGGACAATTGGAGAAGTGAATT
ATATAAATATAAAGTAGTAAAAATTGAACCATTAGGAGTAGCACCCACCAAGGCAAAGAGAAGAGTGGTG
CAGAGAGAAAAAAGAGCAGTGGGAATAGGAGCTTTGTTCCTTGGGTTCTTGGGAGCAGCAGGAAGCACTA
TGGGCGCAGCGTCAATGACGCTGACGGTACAGGCCAGACAATTATTGTCTGGTATAGTGCAGCAGCAGAA
CAATTTGCTGAGGGCTATTGAGGCGCAACAGCATCTGTTGCAACTCACAGTCTGGGGCATCAAGCAGCTC
CAGGCAAGAATCCTGGCTGTGGAAAGATACCTAAAGGATCAACAGCTCCTGGGGATTTGGGGTTGCTCTG
GAAAACTCATTTGCACCACTGCTGTGCCTTGGAATGCTAGTTGGAGTAATAAATCTCTGGAACAGATTTG
GAATCACACGACCTGGATGGAGTGGGACAGAGAAATTAACAATTACACAAGCTTAATACACTCCTTAATT
GAAGAATCGCAAAACCAGCAAGAAAAGAATGAACAAGAATTATTGGAATTAGATAAATGGGCAAGTTTGT
GGAATTGGTTTAACATAACAAATTGGCTGTGGTATATAAAATTATTCATAATGATAGTAGGAGGCTTGGT
AGGTTTAAGAATAGTTTTTGCTGTACTTTCTATAGTGAATAGAGTTAGGCAGGGATATTCACCATTATCG
TTTCAGACCCACCTCCCAACCCCGAGGGGACCCATGCATTGCATCTCAATTAGTCAGCAACCAGGTGTGG
AAAGTCCCCAGGCTCCCCAGCAGGCAGAAGTATGCAAAGCATGCGTCTCAATTAGTCAGCAACCATAGTC
CCGCCCCTAACTCCGCCCATCCCGCCCCTAACTCCGCCCAGTTCCGCCCATTCTCCGCCCCATGGCTGAC
TAATTTTTTTTATTTATGCAGAGGCCGAGGCCGCCTCGGCCTCTGAGCTATTCCAGAAGTAGTGAGGAGG
CTTTTTTGGAGGCCTAGGCTTTTGCAAAAAGCTTTCTAGAGGTACCACCGGAGCTTACCATGACCGAGTA
CAAGCCCACGGTGCGCCTCGCCACCCGCGACGACGTCCCCAGGGCCGTACGCACCCTCGCCGCCGCGTTC
GCCGACTACCCCGCCACGCGCCACACCGTCGATCCGGACCGCCACATCGAGCGGGTCACCGAGCTGCAAG
AACTCTTCCTCACGCGCGTCGGGCTCGACATCGGCAAGGTGTGGGTCGCGGACGACGGCGCCGCCGTGGC
GGTCTGGACCACGCCGGAGAGCGTCGAAGCGGGGGCGGTGTTCGCCGAGATCGGCCCGCGCATGGCCGAG
TTGAGCGGTTCCCGGCTGGCCGCGCAGCAACAGATGGAAGGCCTCCTGGCGCCGCACCGGCCCAAGGAGC
CCGCGTGGTTCCTGGCCACCGTCGGCGTCTCGCCCGACCACCAGGGCAAGGGTCTGGGCAGCGCCGTCGT
GCTCCCCGGAGTGGAGGCGGCCGAGCGCGCCGGGGTGCCCGCCTTCCTGGAGACCTCCGCGCCCCGCAAC
CTCCCCTTCTACGAGCGGCTCGGCTTCACCGTCACCGCCGACGTCGAGGTGCCCGAAGGACCGCGCACCT
GGTGCATGACCCGCAAGCCCGGTGCCAGTTAACGAATTCTAGATCTTGAGACAAATGGCAGTATTCATCC
ACAATTTTAAAAGAAAAGGGGGGATTGGGGGGTACAGTGCAGGGGAAAGAATAGTAGACATAATAGCAAC
AGACATACAAACTAAAGAATTACAAAAACAAATTACAAAAATTCAAAATTTTCGGGTTTATTACAGGGAC
AGCAGAGATCCACTTTGGCGCCGGCTCGAGGCCTGCAGGTGCAAAGATGGATAAAGTTTTAAACAGAGAG
GAATCTTTGCAGCTAATGGACCTTCTAGGTCTTGAAAGGAGTGGGAATTGGCTCCGGTGCCCGTCAGTGG
GCAGAGCGCACATCGCCCACAGTCCCCGAGAAGTTGGGGGGAGGGGTCGGCAATTGAACCGGTGCCTAGA
GAAGGTGGCGCGGGGTAAACTGGGAAAGTGATGTCGTGTACTGGCTCCGCCTTTTTCCCGAGGGTGGGGG
AGAACCGTATATAAGTGCAGTAGTCGCCGTGAACGTTCTTTTTCGCAACGGGTTTGCCGCCAGAACACAG
GTAAGTGCCGTGTGTGGTTCCCGCGGGCCTGGCCTCTTTACGGGTTATGGCCCTTGCGTGCCTTGAATTA
CTTCCACCTGGCTGCAGTACGTGATTCTTGATCCCGAGCTTCGGGTTGGAAGTGGGTGGGAGAGTTCGAG
GCCTTGCGCTTAAGGAGCCCCTTCGCCTCGTGCTTGAGTTGAGGCCTGGCCTGGGCGCTGGGGCCGCCGC
GTGCGAATCTGGTGGCACCTTCGCGCCTGTCTCGCTGCTTTCGATAAGTCTCTAGCCATTTAAAATTTTT
GATGACCTGCTGCGACGCTTTTTTTCTGGCAAGATAGTCTTGTAAATGCGGGCCAAGATCTGCACACTGG
TATTTCGGTTTTTGGGGCCGCGGGCGGCGACGGGGCCCGTGCGTCCCAGCGCACATGTTCGGCGAGGCGG
GGCCTGCGAGCGCGGCCACCGAGAATCGGACGGGGGTAGTCTCAAGCTGGCCGGCCTGCTCTGGTGCCTG
GCCTCGCGCCGCCGTGTATCGCCCCGCCCTGGGCGGCAAGGCTGGCCCGGTCGGCACCAGTTGCGTGAGC
GGAAAGATGGCCGCTTCCCGGCCCTGCTGCAGGGAGCTCAAAATGGAGGACGCGGCGCTCGGGAGAGCGG
GCGGGTGAGTCACCCACACAAAGGAAAAGGGCCTTTCCGTCCTCAGCCGTCGCTTCATGTGACTCCACGG
AGTACCGGGCGCCGTCCAGGCACCTCGATTAGTTCTCGAGCTTTTGGAGTACGTCGTCTTTAGGTTGGGG
GGAGGGGTTTTATGCGATGGAGTTTCCCCACACTGAGTGGGTGGAGACTGAAGTTAGGCCAGCTTGGCAC
TTGATGTAATTCTCCTTGGAATTTGCCCTTTTTGAGTTTGGATCTTGGTTCATTCTCAAGCCTCAGACAG
TGGTTCAAAGTTTTTTTCTTCCATTTCAGGTGTCGTGAGGCTAGCACCGCCACCATGGTGTTGGCCCCAC
TCCCAGATCCGGGACCCCCAAGCCTGGCTGTAGCCCCTGAGCCCTGCCCTCAGCCCCTGCGGAGCCCCAG
CTTGGACAATCCCACTCCCTTCCCAAACCTGGGGCCCTCTGAGAACCCACTGAAGCGGCTGTTGGTGCCG
GGGGAAGAGTGGGAGTTCGAGGTGACAGCCTTCTACCGGGGCCGCCAAGTCTTCCAGCAGACCATCTCCT
GCCCGGAGGGCCTGCGGCTGGTGGGGTCCGAAGTGGGAGACAGGACGCTGCCTGGATGGCCAGTCACACT
GCCAGACCCTGGCATGTCCCTGACAGACAGGGGAGTGATGAGCTACGTGAGGCATGTGCTGAGCTGCCTG
GGTGGGGGACTGGCTCTCTGGCGGGCCGGGCAGTGGCTCTGGGCCCAGCGGCTGGGGCACTGCCACACAT
ACTGGGCAGTGAGCGAGGAGCTGCTCCCCAACAGCGGGCATGGGCCTGATGGCGAGGTCCCCAAGGACAA
GGAAGGAGGCGTGTTTGACCTGGGGCCCTTCATTGTAGATCTGATTACCTTCACGGAAGGAAGCGGACGC
TCACCACGCTATGCCCTCTGGTTCTGTGTGGGGGAGTCATGGCCCCAGGACCAGCCGTGGACCAAGAGGC
TCGTGATGGTCAAGGTTGTGCCCACGTGCCTCAGGGCCTTGGTAGAAATGGCCCGGGTAGGGGGTGCCTC
CTCCCTGGAGAATACTGTGGACCTGCACATTTCCAACAGCCACCCACTCTCCCTCACCTCCGACCAGTAC
AAGGCCTACCTGCAGGACTTGGTGGAGGGCATGGATTTCCAGGGCCCTGGGGAGAGCTAGTAATGAACTA
GTCCGTAACTTGAAAGTATTTCGATTTCTTGGCTTTATATATCTTGTGGAAAGGACGAACGTTGTGGCAA
CAGCCCGAACCCACGCGTTAAGTCGACAATCAACCTCTGGATTACAAAATTTGTGAAAGATTGACTGGTA
TTCTTAACTATGTTGCTCCTTTTACGCTATGTGGATACGCTGCTTTAATGCCTTTGTATCATGCTATTGC
TTCCCGTATGGCTTTCATTTTCTCCTCCTTGTATAAATCCTGGTTGCTGTCTCTTTATGAGGAGTTGTGG
CCCGTTGTCAGGCAACGTGGCGTGGTGTGCACTGTGTTTGCTGACGCAACCCCCACTGGTTGGGGCATTG
CCACCACCTGTCAGCTCCTTTCCGGGACTTTCGCTTTCCCCCTCCCTATTGCCACGGCGGAACTCATCGC
CGCCTGCCTTGCCCGCTGCTGGACAGGGGCTCGGCTGTTGGGCACTGACAATTCCGTGGTGTTGTCGGGG
AAATCATCGTCCTTTCCTTGGCTGCTCGCCTGTGTTGCCACCTGGATTCTGCGCGGGACGTCCTTCTGCT
ACGTCCCTTCGGCCCTCAATCCAGCGGACCTTCCTTCCCGCGGCCTGCTGCCGGCTCTGCGGCCTCTTCC
GCGTCTTCGCCTTCGCCCTCAGACGAGTCGGATCTCCCTTTGGGCCGCCTCCCCGCGTCGACTTTAAGAC
CAATGACTTACAAGGCAGCTGTAGATCTTAGCCACTTTTTAAAAGAAAAGGGGGGACTGGAAGGGCTAAT
TCACTCCCAACGAAGACAAGATCTGCTTTTTGCTTGTACTGGGTCTCTCTGGTTAGACCAGATCTGAGCC
TGGGAGCTCTCTGGCTAACTAGGGAACCCACTGCTTAAGCCTCAATAAAGCTTGCCTTGAGTGCTTCAAG
TAGTGTGTGCCCGTCTGTTGTGTGACTCTGGTAACTAGAGATCCCTCAGACCCTTTTAGTCAGTGTGGAA
AATCTCTAGCAGTACGTATAGTAGTTCATGTCATCTTATTATTCAGTATTTATAACTTGCAAAGAAATGA
ATATCAGAGAGTGAGAGGAACTTGTTTATTGCAGCTTATAATGGTTACAAATAAAGCAATAGCATCACAA
ATTTCACAAATAAAGCATTTTTTTCACTGCATTCTAGTTGTGGTTTGTCCAAACTCATCAATGTATCTTA
TCATGTCTGGCTCTAGCTATCCCGCCCCTAACTCCGCCCATCCCGCCCCTAACTCCGCCCAGTTCCGCCC
ATTCTCCGCCCCATGGCTGACTAATTTTTTTTATTTATGCAGAGGCCGAGGCCGCCTCGGCCTCTGAGCT
ATTCCAGAAGTAGTGAGGAGGCTTTTTTGGAGGCCTAGGGACGTACCCAATTCGCCCTATAGTGAGTCGT
ATTACGCGCGCTCACTGGCCGTCGTTTTACAACGTCGTGACTGGGAAAACCCTGGCGTTACCCAACTTAA
TCGCCTTGCAGCACATCCCCCTTTCGCCAGCTGGCGTAATAGCGAAGAGGCCCGCACCGATCGCCCTTCC
CAACAGTTGCGCAGCCTGAATGGCGAATGGG
[124 nt withheld, positions 6542-6665]
C
[91 nt withheld, positions 6667-6757]
A
[49 nt withheld, positions 6759-6807]
CCTTTGACGTTGGAGTCCACGTTCTTT
[37 nt withheld, positions 6835-6871]
ACCCTATCTCGGTCTATTCTTTTGATTTATAAGGGATTTTGCCGATTTCGGCCTATTGGTTAAAAAATGA
GCTGATTTAACAAAAATTTAACGCGAATTTTAACAAAATATTAACGCTTACAATTTAGGTGGCACTTTTC
GGGGAAATGTGCGCGGAACCCCTATTTGTTTATTTTTCTAAATACATTCAAATATGTATCCGCTCATGAG
ACAATAACCCTGATAAATGCTTCAATAATATTGAAAAAGGAAGAGTATGAGTATTCAACATTTCCGTGTC
GCCCTTATTCCCTTTTTTGCGGCATTTTGCCTTCCTGTTTTTGCTCACCCAGAAACGCTGGTGAAAGTAA
AAGATGCTGAAGATCAGTTGGGTGCACGAGTGGGTTACATCGAACTGGATCTCAACAGCGGTAAGATCCT
TGAGAGTTTTCGCCCCGAAGAACGTTTTCCAATGATGAGCACTTTTAAAGTTCTGCTATGTGGCGCGGTA
TTATCCCGTATTGACGCCGGGCAAGAGCAACTCGGTCGCCGCATACACTATTCTCAGAATGACTTGGTTG
AGTACTCACCAGTCACAGAAAAGCATCTTACGGATGGCATGACAGTAAGAGAATTATGCAGTGCTGCCAT
AACCATGAGTGATAACACTGCGGCCAACTTACTTCTGACAACGATCGGAGGACCGAAGGAGCTAACCGCT
TTTTTGCACAACATGGGGGATCATGTAACTCGCCTTGATCGTTGGGAACCGGAGCTGAATGAAGCCATAC
CAAACGACGAGCGTGACACCACGATGCCTGTAGCAATGGCAACAACGTTGCGCAAACTATTAACTGGCGA
ACTACTTACTCTAGCTTCCCGGCAACAATTAATAGACTGGATGGAGGCGGATAAAGTTGCAGGACCACTT
CTGCGCTCGGCCCTTCCGGCTGGCTGGTTTATTGCTGATAAATCTGGAGCCGGTGAGCGTGGGTCTCGCG
GTATCATTGCAGCACTGGGGCCAGATGGTAAGCCCTCCCGTATCGTAGTTATCTACACGACGGGGAGTCA
GGCAACTATGGATGAACGAAATAGACAGATCGCTGAGATAGGTGCCTCACTGATTAAGCATTGGTAACTG
TCAGACCAAGTTTACTCATATATACTTTAGATTGATTTAAAACTTCATTTTTAATTTAAAAGGATCTAGG
TGAAGATCCTTTTTGATAATCTCATGACCAAAATCCCTTAACGTGAGTTTTCGTTCCACTGAGCGTCAGA
CCCCGTAGAAAAGATCAAAGGATCTTCTTGAGATCCTTTTTTTCTGCGCGTAATCTGCTGCTTGCAAACA
AAAAAACCACCGCTACCAGCGGTGGTTTGTTTGCCGGATCAAGAGCTACCAACTCTTTTTCCGAAGGTAA
CTGGCTTCAGCAGAGCGCAGATACCAAATACTGTTCTTCTAGTGTAGCCGTAGTTAGGCCACCACTTCAA
GAACTCTGTAGCACCGCCTACATACCTCGCTCTGCTAATCCTGTTACCAGTGGCTGCTGCCAGTGGCGAT
AAGTCGTGTCTTACCGGGTTGGACTCAAGACGATAGTTACCGGATAAGGCGCAGCGGTCGGGCTGAACGG
GGGGTTCGTGCACACAGCCCAGCTTGGAGCGAACGACCTACACCGAACTGAGATACCTACAGCGTGAGCT
ATGAGAAAGCGCCACGCTTCCCGAAGGGAGAAAGGCGGACAGGTATCCGGTAAGCGGCAGGGTCGGAACA
GGAGAGCGCACGAGGGAGCTTCCAGGGGGAAACGCCTGGTATCTTTATAGTCCTGTCGGGTTTCGCCACC
TCTGACTTGAGCGTCGATTTTTGTGATGCTCGTCAGGGGGGCGGAGCCTATGGAAAAACGCCAGCAACGC
GGCCTTTTTACGGTTCCTGGCCTTTTGCTGGCCTTTTGCTCACATGTTCTTTCCTGCGTTATCCCCTGAT
TCTGTGGATAACCGTATTACCGCCTTTGAGTGAGCTGATACCGCTCGCCGCAGCCGAACGACCGAGCGCA
GCGAGTCAGTGAGCGAGGAAGCGGAAGAGCGCCCAATACGCAAACCGCCTCTCCCCGCGCGTTGGCCGAT
TCATTAATGCAGCTGGCACGACAGGTTTCCCGACTGGAAAGCGGGCAGTGAGCGCAACGCAATTAATGTG
AGTTAGCTCACTCATTAGGCACCCCAGGCTTTACACTTTATGCTTCCGGCTCGTATGTTGTGTGGAATTG
TGAGCGGATAACAATTTCACACAGGAAACAGCTATGACCATGATTACGCCAAGCGCGCAATTAACCCTCA
CTAAAGGGAACAAAAGCTGGAGCTGCAAGC
