>Addgene plasmid #142086 | TFORF2454 | depositor partial sequence | sequence record 278395 | Insert
ACCGCCACCATGGTGTTGGCCCCACTCCCAGATCCGGGACCCCCAAGCCTGGCTGTAGCCCCTGAGCCCT
GCCCTCAGCCCCTGCGGAGCCCCAGCTTGGACAATCCCACTCCCTTCCCAAACCTGGGGCCCTCTGAGAA
CCCACTGAAGCGGCTGTTGGTGCCGGGGGAAGAGTGGGAGTTCGAGGTGACAGCCTTCTACCGGGGCCGC
CAAGTCTTCCAGCAGACCATCTCCTGCCCGGAGGGCCTGCGGCTGGTGGGGTCCGAAGTGGGAGACAGGA
CGCTGCCTGGATGGCCAGTCACACTGCCAGACCCTGGCATGTCCCTGACAGACAGGGGAGTGATGAGCTA
CGTGAGGCATGTGCTGAGCTGCCTGGGTGGGGGACTGGCTCTCTGGCGGGCCGGGCAGTGGCTCTGGGCC
CAGCGGCTGGGGCACTGCCACACATACTGGGCAGTGAGCGAGGAGCTGCTCCCCAACAGCGGGCATGGGC
CTGATGGCGAGGTCCCCAAGGACAAGGAAGGAGGCGTGTTTGACCTGGGGCCCTTCATTGTAGATCTGAT
TACCTTCACGGAAGGAAGCGGACGCTCACCACGCTATGCCCTCTGGTTCTGTGTGGGGGAGTCATGGCCC
CAGGACCAGCCGTGGACCAAGAGGCTCGTGATGGTCAAGGTTGTGCCCACGTGCCTCAGGGCCTTGGTAG
AAATGGCCCGGGTAGGGGGTGCCTCCTCCCTGGAGAATACTGTGGACCTGCACATTTCCAACAGCCACCC
ACTCTCCCTCACCTCCGACCAGTACAAGGCCTACCTGCAGGACTTGGTGGAGGGCATGGATTTCCAGGGC
CCTGGGGAGAGCTAGTAATGAACTAGTCCGTAACTTGAAAGTATTTCGATTTCTTGGCTTTATATATCTT
GTGGAAAGGACGAACGTTGTGGCAACAGCCCGAACCC
