>Addgene plasmid #142086 | TFORF2454 | depositor partial sequence | sequence record 278396 | Barcode
ACGTTGTGGCAACAGCCCGAACCC
